Addgene plasmid #225466: pcDNA3puro-mGFP-FMR1iso1-CC2mut (V427P)
Purpose: Express mEGFP-fusion protein of FMR1 isoform 1 (V427P)
Depositing lab: Christine Mayr. Depositing organization: Memorial Sloan-Kettering Cancer Center. Publication: The FXR1 network acts as signaling scaffold for actomyosin remodeling. Chen X, Fansler MM, Janjoš U, Ule J, Mayr C. Cell. 5 August 2024. doi: 10.1016/j.cell.2024.07.015. PubMed 37961296.
Backbone
  Vector backbone: pcDNA3-puro
  Backbone manufacturer: Mayr Lab
  Vector type: Mammalian Expression
Growth in bacteria
  Bacterial resistance: Ampicillin, 100 μg/mL
  Growth temperature: 37°C
  Growth strain: DH5alpha
  Copy number: High Copy
Gene/Insert
  Gene/Insert name: FMR1 isoform 1
  Species: H. sapiens (human)
  Mutation: V427P
  Entrez Gene: FMR1 (a.k.a. FMRP, FRAXA, POF, POF1)
  Promoter: CMV
  Tag / fusion protein: mEGFP (N terminal on insert)
  Cloning method: Other
Terms and licenses: Academic/Nonprofit Terms; Industry Terms: Not Available to Industry
Depositor comments: Resistant to shRNA TRCN0000059759 (target sequence GCGTTTGGAGAGATTACAAAT). Please visit https://doi.org/10.1101/2023.11.05.565677 for bioRxiv preprint.
How to cite: pcDNA3puro-mGFP-FMR1iso1-CC2mut (V427P) was a gift from Christine Mayr (Addgene plasmid # 225466 ; http://n2t.net/addgene:225466 ; RRID:Addgene_225466)
