[The description below was written by a language model from this plasmid's Addgene catalogue record and pLannotate feature annotations shown in this document.]
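Description:
pcDNA3puro-mGFP-FMR1iso1-CC2mut (V427P) is a mammalian expression plasmid of about 7.8 kb built on pcDNA3-puro, a pcDNA3-type backbone in which the mammalian selection marker is puromycin resistance. It is maintained in E. coli as a high-copy plasmid through a ColE1/pUC-type origin and selected with ampicillin via the β-lactamase gene and its own promoter. An f1 phage origin is also present. For selection in mammalian cells, an SV40 enhancer/early promoter drives puromycin N-acetyltransferase, followed by an SV40 polyadenylation signal. Short annotated fragments (ble, lacI, lac promoter/operator, bom, and a small stretch matched to an HIV-1 LTR) look like backbone remnants or incidental annotation matches rather than functional parts.

The payload is a single expression cassette in which the CMV immediate-early enhancer and promoter drive monomeric EGFP fused to the N terminus of human FMR1 isoform 1, terminated by the bovine growth hormone polyadenylation signal. A T7 promoter lies between the CMV promoter and the coding sequence, which in principle allows in vitro transcription. The FMR1 coding sequence carries a V427P substitution. The "CC2mut" in the name suggests it targets a second coiled-coil region, although the record does not spell this out. According to the depositor, the insert is also resistant to a specific FMR1-targeting shRNA, so the fluorescent mutant protein can be expressed in cells where endogenous FMR1 has been knocked down. The construct is used to express and visualise the mEGFP-tagged FMR1 mutant in mammalian cells, and was deposited with a study of the related FXR1 network as a signalling scaffold for actomyosin remodelling.
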