Features (pLannotate 1.2.2; 21 found; start..end, strand, type, name):
     28..80      -  misc_feature   bom (fragment): basis of mobility region from pBR322
    235..614     +  enhancer       CMV enhancer: human cytomegalovirus immediate early enhancer
    615..818     +  promoter       CMV promoter: human cytomegalovirus (CMV) immediate early promoter
    814..847     +  LTR            5' LTR (truncated) (fragment): truncated 5' long terminal repeat (LTR) from HIV-1
    863..881     +  promoter       T7 promoter: promoter for bacteriophage T7 RNA polymerase
    905..1621    +  CDS            mEGFP: mEGFP is a basic (constitutively fluorescent) green fluorescent protein published in 2002, derived from Aequorea victoria. It has moderate acid sensitivity.
   1637..3532    +  CDS            FMR1: FMR1_HUMAN - Experimental evidence at protein level: Swiss-Prot protein existence level 1. (Microbial infection) Acts as a positive regulator of influenza A virus (IAV) replication. Required for the assembly and nuclear export of the viral ribonucleoprotein (vRNP) components. From Homo sapiens (Human).
   3623..3847    +  polyA_signal   bGH poly(A) signal: bovine growth hormone polyadenylation signal
   3851..3872    +  promoter       SV40 promoter (fragment): SV40 enhancer and early promoter
   3893..4321    +  rep_origin     f1 ori (sequence partly withheld): f1 bacteriophage origin of replication; arrow indicates direction of (+) strand synthesis
   4335..4664    +  promoter       SV40 promoter: SV40 enhancer and early promoter
   4677..5276    +  CDS            PuroR: puromycin N-acetyltransferase; pac from Streptomyces alboniger; confers resistance to puromycin
   5297..5455    +  CDS            ble (fragment): BLE_KLEPN - Experimental evidence at protein level: Swiss-Prot protein existence level 1. Binding protein with a strong affinity to the bleomycin family of antibiotics. Binds to CL990; an antimitotic-antibiotic compound. From Klebsiella pneumoniae.
   5450..5571    +  polyA_signal   SV40 poly(A) signal: SV40 polyadenylation signal
   5644..5660    -  protein_bind   lac operator: The lac repressor binds to the lac operator to inhibit transcription in E. coli. This inhibition can be relieved by adding lactose or isopropyl-β-D-thiogalactopyranoside (IPTG). lac repressor encoded by lacI
   5668..5698    -  promoter       lac promoter: promoter for the E. coli lac operon
   5713..5734    -  protein_bind   CAP binding site: CAP binding activates transcription in the presence of cAMP. E. coli catabolite activator protein
   5747..5839    -  CDS            lacI (fragment): lac repressor; lacI; The lac repressor binds to the lac operator to inhibit transcription in E. coli. This inhibition can be relieved by adding lactose or isopropyl-β-D-thiogalactopyranoside (IPTG).
   6022..6610    -  rep_origin     ori: high-copy-number ColE1/pMB1/pBR322/pUC origin of replication
   6781..7641    -  CDS            AmpR: β-lactamase; bla; confers resistance to ampicillin, carbenicillin, and related antibiotics
   7642..7746    -  promoter       AmpR promoter: bla
>Addgene plasmid #225466 | pcDNA3puro-mGFP-FMR1iso1-CC2mut (V427P) | addgene full sequence | sequence record 448469 | Addgene NGS Result
GACGGATCGGGAGATCTCCCGATCCCCTATGGTGCACTCTCAGTACAATCTGCTCTGATGCCGCATAGTT
AAGCCAGTATCTGCTCCCTGCTTGTGTGTTGGAGGTCGCTGAGTAGTGCGCGAGCAAAATTTAAGCTACA
ACAAGGCAAGGCTTGACCGACAATTGCATGAAGAATCTGCTTAGGGTTAGGCGTTTTGCGCTGCTTCGCG
ATGTACGGGCCAGATATACGCGTTGACATTGATTATTGACTAGTTATTAATAGTAATCAATTACGGGGTC
ATTAGTTCATAGCCCATATATGGAGTTCCGCGTTACATAACTTACGGTAAATGGCCCGCCTGGCTGACCG
CCCAACGACCCCCGCCCATTGACGTCAATAATGACGTATGTTCCCATAGTAACGCCAATAGGGACTTTCC
ATTGACGTCAATGGGTGGAGTATTTACGGTAAACTGCCCACTTGGCAGTACATCAAGTGTATCATATGCC
AAGTACGCCCCCTATTGACGTCAATGACGGTAAATGGCCCGCCTGGCATTATGCCCAGTACATGACCTTA
TGGGACTTTCCTACTTGGCAGTACATCTACGTATTAGTCATCGCTATTACCATGGTGATGCGGTTTTGGC
AGTACATCAATGGGCGTGGATAGCGGTTTGACTCACGGGGATTTCCAAGTCTCCACCCCATTGACGTCAA
TGGGAGTTTGTTTTGGCACCAAAATCAACGGGACTTTCCAAAATGTCGTAACAACTCCGCCCCATTGACG
CAAATGGGCGGTAGGCGTGTACGGTGGGAGGTCTATATAAGCAGAGCTCTCTGGCTAACTAGAGAACCCA
CTGCTTACTGGCTTATCGAAATTAATACGACTCACTATAGGGAGACCCAAGCTGGCTAGCAACCATGGTG
AGCAAGGGCGAGGAGCTGTTCACCGGGGTGGTGCCCATCCTGGTCGAGCTGGACGGCGACGTAAACGGCC
ACAAGTTCAGCGTGTCCGGCGAGGGCGAGGGCGATGCCACCTACGGCAAGCTGACCCTGAAGTTCATCTG
CACCACCGGCAAGCTGCCCGTGCCCTGGCCCACCCTCGTGACCACCCTGACCTACGGCGTGCAGTGCTTC
AGCCGCTACCCCGACCACATGAAGCAGCACGACTTCTTCAAGTCCGCCATGCCCGAAGGCTACGTCCAGG
AGCGCACCATCTTCTTCAAGGACGACGGCAACTACAAGACCCGCGCCGAGGTGAAGTTCGAGGGCGACAC
CCTGGTGAACCGCATCGAGCTGAAGGGCATCGACTTCAAGGAGGACGGCAACATCCTGGGGCACAAGCTG
GAGTACAACTACAACAGCCACAACGTCTATATCATGGCCGACAAGCAGAAGAACGGCATCAAGGTGAACT
TCAAGATCCGCCACAACATCGAGGACGGCAGCGTGCAGCTCGCCGACCACTACCAGCAGAACACCCCCAT
CGGCGACGGCCCCGTGCTGCTGCCCGACAACCACTACCTGAGCACCCAGTCCAAGCTGAGCAAAGACCCC
AACGAGAAGCGCGATCACATGGTCCTGCTGGAGTTCGTGACCGCCGCCGGGATCACTCTCGGCATGGACG
AGCTGTACAAAAAAGCAGGCTCCACCATGGAGGAGCTGGTGGTGGAAGTGCGGGGCTCCAATGGCGCTTT
CTACAAGGCATTTGTAAAGGATGTTCATGAAGATTCAATAACAGTTGCATTTGAAAACAACTGGCAGCCT
GATAGGCAGATTCCATTTCATGATGTCAGATTCCCACCTCCTGTAGGTTATAATAAAGATATAAATGAAA
GTGATGAAGTTGAGGTGTATTCCAGAGCAAATGAAAAAGAGCCTTGCTGTTGGTGGTTAGCTAAAGTGAG
GATGATAAAGGGTGAGTTTTATGTGATAGAATATGCAGCATGTGATGCAACTTACAATGAAATTGTCACA
ATTGAACGTCTAAGATCTGTTAATCCCAACAAACCTGCCACAAAAGATACTTTCCATAAGATCAAGCTGG
ATGTGCCAGAAGACTTACGGCAAATGTGTGCCAAAGAGGCGGCACATAAGGATTTTAAAAAGGCAGTTGG
TGCCTTTTCTGTAACTTATGATCCAGAAAATTATCAGCTTGTCATTTTGTCCATCAATGAAGTCACCTCA
AAGCGAGCACATATGCTGATTGACATGCACTTTCGGAGTCTGCGCACTAAGTTGTCTCTGATAATGAGAA
ATGAAGAAGCTAGTAAGCAGCTGGAGAGTTCAAGGCAGCTTGCCTCGAGATTTCATGAACAGTTTATCGT
AAGAGAAGATCTGATGGGTCTAGCTATTGGTACTCATGGTGCTAATATTCAGCAAGCTAGAAAAGTACCT
GGGGTCACTGCTATTGATCTAGATGAAGATACCTGCACATTTCATATTTATGGAGAGGATCAGGATGCAG
TGAAAAAAGCTAGAAGCTTTCTCGAATTTGCTGAAGATGTAATACAAGTTCCAAGGAACTTAGTAGGCAA
AGTAATAGGAAAAAATGGAAAGCTGATTCAGGAGATTGTGGACAAGTCAGGAGTTGTGAGGGTGAGGATT
GAGGCTGAAAATGAGAAAAATGTTCCACAAGAAGAGGAAATTATGCCACCAAATTCCCTTCCTTCCAATA
ATTCAAGGGTTGGACCTAATGCCCCAGAAGAAAAAAAACATTTAGATATAAAGGAAAACAGCACCCATTT
TTCTCAACCTAACAGTACAAAAGTCCAGAGGGTGTTAGTGGCTTCATCAGTTGTAGCAGGGGAATCCCAG
AAACCTGAACTCAAGGCTTGGCAGGGTATGGTACCATTTGTTTTTGTGGGAACAAAGGACAGCATCGCTA
ATGCCACTGTTCTTTTGGATTATCACCTGAACTATTTAAAGGAACCAGACCAGTTGAGACTCGAGCGGCT
ACAGATTGATGAGCAGTTGCGACAGATTGGAGCTAGTTCTAGACCACCACCAAATCGTACAGATAAGGAA
AAAAGCTATGTGACTGATGATGGTCAAGGAATGGGTCGAGGTAGTAGACCTTACAGAAATAGGGGGCACG
GCAGACGCGGTCCTGGATATACTTCAGGAACTAATTCTGAAGCATCAAATGCTTCTGAAACAGAATCTGA
CCACAGAGACGAACTCAGTGATTGGTCATTAGCTCCAACAGAGGAAGAGAGGGAGAGCTTCCTGCGCAGA
GGAGACGGACGGCGGCGTGGAGGGGGAGGAAGAGGACAAGGAGGAAGAGGACGTGGAGGAGGCTTCAAAG
GAAACGACGATCACTCCCGAACAGATAATCGTCCACGTAATCCAAGAGAGGCTAAAGGAAGAACAACAGA
TGGATCCCTTCAGATCAGAGTTGACTGCAATAATGAAAGGAGTGTCCACACTAAAACATTACAGAATACC
TCCAGTGAAGGTAGTCGGCTGCGCACGGGTAAAGATCGTAACCAGAAGAAAGAGAAGCCAGACAGCGTGG
ATGGTCAGCAACCACTCGTGAATGGAGTACCCTAAACGAATTCGCGGCCGCACTCGAGATTCCAGCACAG
TGGCGGCCGCTCGAGTCTAGAGGGCCCGTTTAAACCCGCTGATCAGCCTCGACTGTGCCTTCTAGTTGCC
AGCCATCTGTTGTTTGCCCCTCCCCCGTGCCTTCCTTGACCCTGGAAGGTGCCACTCCCACTGTCCTTTC
CTAATAAAATGAGGAAATTGCATCGCATTGTCTGAGTAGGTGTCATTCTATTCTGGGGGGTGGGGTGGGG
CAGGACAGCAAGGGGGAGGATTGGGAAGACAATAGCAGGCATGCTGGGGATGCGGTGGGCTCTATGGCTT
CTGAGGCGGAAAGAACCAGCTGGGGCTCTAGGGGGTATCCCC
[124 nt withheld, positions 3893-4016]
C
[91 nt withheld, positions 4018-4108]
A
[49 nt withheld, positions 4110-4158]
CCTTTGACGTTGGAGTCCACGTTCTTT
[37 nt withheld, positions 4186-4222]
ACCCTATCTCGGTCTATTCTTTTGATTTATAAGGGATTTTGCCGATTTCGGCCTATTGGTTAAAAAATGA
GCTGATTTAACAAAAATTTAACGCGAATTAATTCTGTGGAATGTGTGTCAGTTAGGGTGTGGAAAGTCCC
CAGGCTCCCCAGCAGGCAGAAGTATGCAAAGCATGCATCTCAATTAGTCAGCAACCAGGTGTGGAAAGTC
CCCAGGCTCCCCAGCAGGCAGAAGTATGCAAAGCATGCATCTCAATTAGTCAGCAACCATAGTCCCGCCC
CTAACTCCGCCCATCCCGCCCCTAACTCCGCCCAGTTCCGCCCATTCTCCGCCCCATGGCTGACTAATTT
TTTTTATTTATGCAGAGGCCGAGGCCGCCTCTGCCTCTGAGCTATTCCAGAAGTAGTGAGGAGGCTTTTT
TGGAGGCCTAGGCTTTTGCAAAAAGCTCCCAACCATGACCGAGTACAAGCCCACGGTGCGCCTCGCCACC
CGCGACGACGTCCCCAGGGCCGTACGCACCCTCGCCGCCGCGTTCGCCGACTACCCCGCCACGCGCCACA
CCGTCGATCCGGACCGCCACATCGAGCGGGTCACCGAGCTGCAAGAACTCTTCCTCACGCGCGTCGGGCT
CGACATCGGCAAGGTGTGGGTCGCGGACGACGGCGCCGCGGTGGCGGTCTGGACCACGCCGGAGAGCGTC
GAAGCGGGGGCGGTGTTCGCCGAGATCGGCCCGCGCATGGCCGAGTTGAGCGGTTCCCGGCTGGCCGCGC
AGCAACAGATGGAAGGCCTCCTGGCGCCGCACCGGCCCAAGGAGCCCGCGTGGTTCCTGGCCACCGTCGG
CGTCTCGCCCGACCACCAGGGCAAGGGTCTGGGCAGCGCCGTCGTGCTCCCCGGAGTGGAGGCGGCCGAG
CGCGCCGGGGTGCCCGCCTTCCTGGAGACCTCCGCGCCCCGCAACCTCCCCTTCTACGAGCGGCTCGGCT
TCACCGTCACCGCCGACGTCGAGGTGCCCGAAGGACCGCGCACCTGGTGCATGACCCGCAAGCCCGGTGC
CTGAGCGGGACTCTGGGGTTCGAAATGACCGACCAAGCGACGCCCAACCTGCCATCACGAGATTTCGATT
CCACCGCCGCCTTCTATGAAAGGTTGGGCTTCGGAATCGTTTTCCGGGACGCCGGCTGGATGATCCTCCA
GCGCGGGGATCTCATGCTGGAGTTCTTCGCCCACCCCAACTTGTTTATTGCAGCTTATAATGGTTACAAA
TAAAGCAATAGCATCACAAATTTCACAAATAAAGCATTTTTTTCACTGCATTCTAGTTGTGGTTTGTCCA
AACTCATCAATGTATCTTATCATGTCTGTATACCGTCGACCTCTAGCTAGAGCTTGGCGTAATCATGGTC
ATAGCTGTTTCCTGTGTGAAATTGTTATCCGCTCACAATTCCACACAACATACGAGCCGGAAGCATAAAG
TGTAAAGCCTGGGGTGCCTAATGAGTGAGCTAACTCACATTAATTGCGTTGCGCTCACTGCCCGCTTTCC
AGTCGGGAAACCTGTCGTGCCAGCTGCATTAATGAATCGGCCAACGCGCGGGGAGAGGCGGTTTGCGTAT
TGGGCGCTCTTCCGCTTCCTCGCTCACTGACTCGCTGCGCTCGGTCGTTCGGCTGCGGCGAGCGGTATCA
GCTCACTCAAAGGCGGTAATACGGTTATCCACAGAATCAGGGGATAACGCAGGAAAGAACATGTGAGCAA
AAGGCCAGCAAAAGGCCAGGAACCGTAAAAAGGCCGCGTTGCTGGCGTTTTTCCATAGGCTCCGCCCCCC
TGACGAGCATCACAAAAATCGACGCTCAAGTCAGAGGTGGCGAAACCCGACAGGACTATAAAGATACCAG
GCGTTTCCCCCTGGAAGCTCCCTCGTGCGCTCTCCTGTTCCGACCCTGCCGCTTACCGGATACCTGTCCG
CCTTTCTCCCTTCGGGAAGCGTGGCGCTTTCTCATAGCTCACGCTGTAGGTATCTCAGTTCGGTGTAGGT
CGTTCGCTCCAAGCTGGGCTGTGTGCACGAACCCCCCGTTCAGCCCGACCGCTGCGCCTTATCCGGTAAC
TATCGTCTTGAGTCCAACCCGGTAAGACACGACTTATCGCCACTGGCAGCAGCCACTGGTAACAGGATTA
GCAGAGCGAGGTATGTAGGCGGTGCTACAGAGTTCTTGAAGTGGTGGCCTAACTACGGCTACACTAGAAG
AACAGTATTTGGTATCTGCGCTCTGCTGAAGCCAGTTACCTTCGGAAAAAGAGTTGGTAGCTCTTGATCC
GGCAAACAAACCACCGCTGGTAGCGGTGGTTTTTTTGTTTGCAAGCAGCAGATTACGCGCAGAAAAAAAG
GATCTCAAGAAGATCCTTTGATCTTTTCTACGGGGTCTGACGCTCAGTGGAACGAAAACTCACGTTAAGG
GATTTTGGTCATGAGATTATCAAAAAGGATCTTCACCTAGATCCTTTTAAATTAAAAATGAAGTTTTAAA
TCAATCTAAAGTATATATGAGTAAACTTGGTCTGACAGTTACCAATGCTTAATCAGTGAGGCACCTATCT
CAGCGATCTGTCTATTTCGTTCATCCATAGTTGCCTGACTCCCCGTCGTGTAGATAACTACGATACGGGA
GGGCTTACCATCTGGCCCCAGTGCTGCAATGATACCGCGAGACCCACGCTCACCGGCTCCAGATTTATCA
GCAATAAACCAGCCAGCCGGAAGGGCCGAGCGCAGAAGTGGTCCTGCAACTTTATCCGCCTCCATCCAGT
CTATTAATTGTTGCCGGGAAGCTAGAGTAAGTAGTTCGCCAGTTAATAGTTTGCGCAACGTTGTTGCCAT
TGCTACAGGCATCGTGGTGTCACGCTCGTCGTTTGGTATGGCTTCATTCAGCTCCGGTTCCCAACGATCA
AGGCGAGTTACATGATCCCCCATGTTGTGCAAAAAAGCGGTTAGCTCCTTCGGTCCTCCGATCGTTGTCA
GAAGTAAGTTGGCCGCAGTGTTATCACTCATGGTTATGGCAGCACTGCATAATTCTCTTACTGTCATGCC
ATCCGTAAGATGCTTTTCTGTGACTGGTGAGTACTCAACCAAGTCATTCTGAGAATAGTGTATGCGGCGA
CCGAGTTGCTCTTGCCCGGCGTCAATACGGGATAATACCGCGCCACATAGCAGAACTTTAAAAGTGCTCA
TCATTGGAAAACGTTCTTCGGGGCGAAAACTCTCAAGGATCTTACCGCTGTTGAGATCCAGTTCGATGTA
ACCCACTCGTGCACCCAACTGATCTTCAGCATCTTTTACTTTCACCAGCGTTTCTGGGTGAGCAAAAACA
GGAAGGCAAAATGCCGCAAAAAAGGGAATAAGGGCGACACGGAAATGTTGAATACTCATACTCTTCCTTT
TTCAATATTATTGAAGCATTTATCAGGGTTATTGTCTCATGAGCGGATACATATTTGAATGTATTTAGAA
AAATAAACAAATAGGGGTTCCGCGCACATTTCCCCGAAAAGTGCCACCTGACGTC
